>Addgene plasmid #52977 | pUAST-HDAC4 WT | addgene partial sequence | sequence record 83507 | flyHDAC4-F1 5'-ataacggacgcccaggtg-3'
CATCGGCCGCTGGGACGAACGCAGTCGGCACCACTGCCCCTTGGACATCCGATGCTAACCGGAGCTGTGC
AACTGAATGTGGTCCAAACGCACTACGAGAATAGTGAGGCGGAGCGCCAAGCGTACGAGCACCAGGTGGT
GAACCAGAAAGTCCGCCAGACCGTCCTGACTCGTAGCGGAGCAGCTGCAGCAGCCGCTGCTGCCGCCGGC
GTGAGCGTGGTGCGTGAGGCACAGTTGAAGGAGGAGGATGACGACTCGGCCGCCGAGGTGATGGACCTCA
CAGATAAGAAAAAACCGCCGAAGACGGTGCTAACCAGCACGATAGCCACCAGTACGTCCCAGAATCTGCC
CGAAGCTTTGGCGGCGGCGGCGGCGGCAGCCGCCTACCGTGCCCCGCACAACTCGTCCAGTAACTCCGTC
TCCGCCACAAAGTCCGGTATTAAGCTGCGGGACCAGGAGTATCTGCAACAGCAGCGGGAGCAACTATTGC
TCCTTCAACAGGAGGAGGAACTGGCGAAGAGCCTAATGCGTCCGCTATCGCGAACGCTTAGCAGTCCGCT
GGTGCCGCTGGGGCCACATGGTCTTAGTCAGATTCCCGACACTGGACAACAGCCGGCACCGATAGCCACA
TCCTCGTCGGCCGATCATATACCGCCCGTTAACCTCTCGCTGCCGCATCGCCAGCACCGCCAGCTAATGA
GCACACTATACGCCAGCCAATTGCGTAACCACCAGCCATCGGCGAGTGGTTCACCGCCGCACAAGGTCAC
CACCGGTTTGGCCTACGATCCGCTTATGCTGAAGCATTCGTGTATTTGCGGAGACAATGCCCAGCATCCG
GAGCACAGTGGTCGACTGCAGAGCGTGTGGGCACGG
