>Addgene plasmid #52977 | pUAST-HDAC4 WT | addgene partial sequence | sequence record 83533 | pCasper-hs 5'-GCAACTACTGAAATCTGCCAAG-3'
ACTCTGAATAGGGAATTGGGAATTCGTTAACAGATCTGCGGCCGCGCCACCATGGATTACAAGGATGACG
ACGATAAGAGCCCGGGCGGATCCATGTCTAGTCCCGACGATAGAATACCAATACACGATCTGCCATCAGA
AGCCGGAAGCGATGAGCGATTGCTGCACATAACGCCGGCCACTCTGACATTGGACTTCAAGCCCCATCCC
GCCGTGGATATCGATCAGCAGATCATGGAGCTCAAGAAGAGCCAGGAGCTGCAAAAGCAGCGGCTTATCA
ACTCGTTTCAGGAGCAATCGAAGCAAATGGAATTGGAGCATAAACTTCAATTGGAGCACAAGTATCAATT
TGCGGTGAATTCACATGGCGCTTTCCAGGAATTGCGAAACGAGAGCATGGTGACAGCCGCCGCTGCTGCG
GTGGCTCAGGAGCAACATCGCCAGCAGTTGCATCAACAGCAGCAGCAGCATCAGCAGCAGCAGCATCAGC
AGCAGCAGCAGCAGCAACAGCAGCAGCAACAGGCACGCGGCAGGGATGGCATGAAACTCAAGCAGAACTG
CAGTGCCAATGCCAGTCCCGAGGTCAAACAGATTCTCAACTGCTTCATCCTGAGCAGAAAGTCCCAGGCG
GCGGCATCGAATGGCACAACGACAACGTCGCCCTACAGGAATCGCGGCGTGGTGAAGAGCTCCTCGGGCG
AATCCCTCCCAGCTGGAACCGTGACCAGTGCGCATCCGTACAAAATACCTCA
