>Addgene plasmid #52977 | pUAST-HDAC4 WT | addgene partial sequence | sequence record 83544 | SV40-splice-R2 5'-CACAAACAATTAGAATCAGTAG-3'
AATTTTATATTTACCTTAGAGCTTTAAATCTCTGTAGGTAGTTTGTCCAATTATGTCACACCACAGAAGT
AAGGTTCCTTCACAAAGATCCTCTAGAGGTACCCTCGAGCCGCGGCCGCAGGTACCGGGCCCCCCCTCGA
GGTCGACGGTATCGATAAGCTTGATATCGAATTCCTATTTGAACCTCGCCACGCCCACCGCCTCCTCTTC
CGCAATATACGTCTGCATCGCCTTCTATTTGGTTTCATCCTGATCCATCGGCTCCTCGGAATCATCGCGG
GATAGAGTTCTGTGCATCGACTGCATCGAGAGGCCAGCCATGGCGTTGATCGTCTCGGACTCGTCGTGCT
CCACCTTGAGCGTCTCCAGCGCAGACAAGCCAACCGTGTGCTCCAGCATCCTCACGCAGGGCCAATGCGT
TTGCTGTATGGCTATCGTCTTCTGGAGCGTATTGATGGCATTCTGGCAAGGCGGGCGCTCCAGCTCGGCC
TTGGCAATGGGAGCAGCGGGATCGCCGAGCAGCGCCCGCACACACTCCTGGGCGGAATCACAGATGGCGG
CCAGATCGTAGCCGCCCTCGAGGGCCAGCACCACTTTGCCGTTGGCCAACTGAAGGAGTTCGCGGGTCAT
GAACCCAAAGCAGGCCGGAGAGACATGGTAGCCACCCAGCGGTGCCGGATGGCCGGTGGCCGCATCGAAG
CCGGAGGATACCAGCACAATGTCCGGATTAAAGCTCCGCGCGATGGGCATCACAACGGTACGGAATGCAG
CGATATACTCGGCGTCGCCCAGTGGCGGATTAAGTGCCCCAGACCATGAGATGTTCACGTTAAAGCCGAG
ACCAGCACCGGAGCCGCACTCTGTGGGTCCACCTGTGCCGGGAAAGAAGTTACCGTCATCGTGTCGATGT
ATGGAAAGATATAGAATGTCGGGACTTTGGTAGAATGCTTGCTGTGTGCCATTGCCGTGATG
