[The description below was written by a language model from this plasmid's Addgene catalogue record.]
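Description:
pUAST-HDAC4 WT is an insect expression plasmid built on the pUAST backbone (about 8.9 kb without insert), the standard Drosophila vector for GAL4/UAS-driven transgene expression. It is propagated in E. coli under ampicillin selection; the record lists copy number as unknown and provides no feature table, so the origin of replication and other backbone elements are not itemised. In general, pUAST places a cloned gene downstream of GAL4-binding UAS sites fused to a minimal Hsp70 promoter, consistent with the Hsp70 promoter recorded here, and follows it with an SV40 polyadenylation region, which matches the 3′ sequencing primer listed. The pUAST design also normally carries P-element ends and a mini-white eye-colour marker for germline transformation, although these parts are not explicitly listed in this entry.

The payload is the wild-type Drosophila melanogaster HDAC4 coding sequence (CG1770), a class IIa histone deacetylase, bearing an N-terminal FLAG tag for detection or immunoprecipitation. The insert was cloned with NotI at both ends, and both sites are retained, so it can be excised as a single fragment; because the same enzyme was used on both sides, the cloning was not inherently directional. The HDAC4 clone came from a Drosophila cDNA resource centre, and the depositor notes some mismatches relative to the top GenBank matches for this gene while maintaining that the sequence is what was obtained from that source. The stated purpose is insect expression of wild-type HDAC4, and the "WT" label suggests it serves as a reference alongside mutant versions. The associated work concerns a hormone-dependent module regulating energy balance.
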