Addgene plasmid #52977: pUAST-HDAC4 WT
Purpose: insect expression of HDAC4 WT
Depositing lab: Marc Montminy & Biao Wang. Depositing organization: Salk Institute for Biological Studies. Publication: A hormone-dependent module regulating energy balance. Wang B, Moya N, Niessen S, Hoover H, Mihaylova MM, Shaw RJ, Yates JR 3rd, Fischer WH, Thomas JB, Montminy M. Cell. 2011 May 13;145(4):596-606. doi: 10.1016/j.cell.2011.04.013. PubMed 21565616.
Backbone
  Vector backbone: pUAST
  Backbone size w/o insert (bp): 8904
  Vector type: Insect Expression
Growth in bacteria
  Bacterial resistance: Ampicillin, 100 μg/mL
  Growth temperature: 37°C
  Growth strain: DH5alpha
  Copy number: Unknown
Gene/Insert
  Gene/Insert name: HDAC4
  Species: D. melanogaster (fly)
  Mutation: *
  Entrez Gene: HDAC4 (a.k.a. Dmel_CG1770, CG1770, DHDAC4, Dmel\CG1770, GC1770, HDAC, HDAC4a, dHDAC4, dmHDA405, hdac4)
  Promoter: Hsp70
  Tag / fusion protein: FLAG (N terminal on insert)
  Cloning method: Restriction Enzyme; 5′ cloning site NotI (not destroyed); 3′ cloning site NotI (not destroyed)
  Sequencing primers: 5′ pCasper-hs; 3′ SV40pA-R
Resource information
  A portion of this plasmid was derived from a plasmid made by: HDAC4 from the DGRC
Terms and licenses: Academic/Nonprofit Terms; Industry Terms: Not Available to Industry
Depositor comments: *Note that there are some mismatches between the HDAC4 in this plasmid and the top BLAST hits for this gene in GenBank. The depositor maintains that the clone in this plasmid is what was acquired from the DGRC.
How to cite: pUAST-HDAC4 WT was a gift from Marc Montminy & Biao Wang (Addgene plasmid # 52977 ; http://n2t.net/addgene:52977 ; RRID:Addgene_52977)
